>Addgene plasmid #51624 | PECAM1-bio-His | depositor full sequence | sequence record 78921 | PECAM1-bio-His sequence 8441 bps
GTCGACCTCCATCACGGCCTATAAGAGTGAGGGGGAGTCAGCGGAGTTCTCCTTCCCACTCAACCTTGGA
GAGGAAAGCCTGCAGGGAGAGTTGAGATGGAAGGCAGAGAAGGCTCCTTCTTCCCAGTCCTGGATCACCT
TCTCCCTAAAGAACCAAAAGGTGTCTGTGCAGAAGTCTACTAGCAACCCCAAGTTCCAGCTGTCCGAAAC
GCTCCCACTCACCCTTCAGATACCCCAGGTCTCCCTTCAGTTTGCTGGTTCTGGCAACCTGACCCTGACT
CTGGACAGAGGGATACTGTATCAGGAAGTGAACCTGGTGGTGATGAAAGTGACTCAGCCCGACAGCAACA
CTTTGACCTGTGAGGTGATGGGACCCACCTCACCCAAGATGAGACTGATCTTGAAGCAGGAGAATCAGGA
GGCCAGGGTCTCCAGGCAGGAGAAAGTGATTCAAGTGCAGGCCCCTGAAGCAGGGGTGTGGCAATGTCTA
CTGAGTGAAGGTGAAGAGGTCAAGATGGACTCCAAGATCCAGGTTTTATCCAAAGGGTTGAATTCCGGCA
GCCTGCACCACATCCTGGACGCCCAGAAGATGCTGTGGAACCACAGGGACAGGAACCTGCCTCCTCTGGC
CCCTCTGGGCCCCCACCACCATCACCACCATTGAGTCTAGACACGTGATTAATTAAGGATCCCCCGACCT
CGACCTCTGGCTAATAAAGGAAATTTATTTTCATTGCAATAGTGTGTTGGAATTTTTTGTGTCTCTCACT
CGGAAGGACATATGGGAGGGCAAATCATTTGGTCGAGATCCCTCGGAGATCTCTAGCTAGAGGATCGATC
CCCGCCCCGGACGAACTAAACCTGACTACGACATCTCTGCCCCTTCTTCGCGGGGCAGTGCATGTAATCC
CTTCAGTTGGTTGGTACAACTTGCCAACTGGGCCCTGTTCCACATGTGACACGGGGGGGGACCAAACACA
AAGGGGTTCTCTGACTGTAGTTGACATCCTTATAAATGGATGTGCACATTTGCCAACACTGAGTGGCTTT
CATCCTGGAGCAGACTTTGCAGTCTGTGGACTGCAACACAACATTGCCTTTATGTGTAACTCTTGGCTGA
AGCTCTTACACCAATGCTGGGGGACATGTACCTCCCAGGGGCCCAGGAAGACTACGGGAGGCTACACCAA
CGTCAATCAGAGGGGCCTGTGTAGCTACCGATAAGCGGACCCTCAAGAGGGCATTAGCAATAGTGTTTAT
AAGGCCCCCTTGTTAACCCTAAACGGGTAGCATATGCTTCCCGGGTAGTAGTATATACTATCCAGACTAA
CCCTAATTCAATAGCATATGTTACCCAACGGGAAGCATATGCTATCGAATTAGGGTTAGTAAAAGGGTCC
TAAGGAACAGCGATATCTCCCACCCCATGAGCTGTCACGGTTTTATTTACATGGGGTCAGGATTCCACGA
GGGTAGTGAACCATTTTAGTCACAAGGGCAGTGGCTGAAGATCAAGGAGCGGGCAGTGAACTCTCCTGAA
TCTTCGCCTGCTTCTTCATTCTCCTTCGTTTAGCTAATAGAATAACTGCTGAGTTGTGAACAGTAAGGTG
TATGTGAGGTGCTCGAAAACAAGGTTTCAGGTGACGCCCCCAGAATAAAATTTGGACGGGGGGTTCAGTG
GTGGCATTGTGCTATGACACCAATATAACCCTCACAAACCCCTTGGGCAATAAATACTAGTGTAGGAATG
AAACATTCTGAATATCTTTAACAATAGAAATCCATGGGGTGGGGACAAGCCGTAAAGACTGGATGTCCAT
CTCACACGAATTTATGGCTATGGGCAACACATAATCCTAGTGCAATATGATACTGGGGTTATTAAGATGT
GTCCCAGGCAGGGACCAAGACAGGTGAACCATGTTGTTACACTCTATTTGTAACAAGGGGAAAGAGAGTG
GACGCCGACAGCAGCGGACTCCACTGGTTGTCTCTAACACCCCCGAAAATTAAACGGGGCTCCACGCCAA
TGGGGCCCATAAACAAAGACAAGTGGCCACTCTTTTTTTTGAAATTGTGGAGTGGGGGCACGCGTCAGCC
CCCACACGCCGCCCTGCGGTTTTGGACTGTAAAATAAGGGTGTAATAACTTGGCTGATTGTAACCCCGCT
AACCACTGCGGTCAAACCACTTGCCCACAAAACCACTAATGGCACCCCGGGGAATACCTGCATAAGTAGG
TGGGCGGGCCAAGATAGGGGCGCGATTGCTGCGATCTGGAGGACAAATTACACACACTTGCGCCTGAGCG
CCAAGCACAGGGTTGTTGGTCCTCATATTCACGAGGTCGCTGAGAGCACGGTGGGCTAATGTTGCCATGG
GTAGCATATACTACCCAAATATCTGGATAGCATATGCTATCCTAATCTATATCTGGGTAGCATAGGCTAT
CCTAATCTATATCTGGGTAGCATATGCTATCCTAATCTATATCTGGGTAGTATATGCTATCCTAATTTAT
ATCTGGGTAGCATAGGCTATCCTAATCTATATCTGGGTAGCATATGCTATCCTAATCTATATCTGGGTAG
TATATGCTATCCTAATCTGTATCCGGGTAGCATATGCTATCCTAATAGAGATTAGGGTAGTATATGCTAT
CCTAATTTATATCTGGGTAGCATATACTACCCAAATATCTGGATAGCATATGCTATCCTAATCTATATCT
GGGTAGCATATGCTATCCTAATCTATATCTGGGTAGCATAGGCTATCCTAATCTATATCTGGGTAGCATA
TGCTATCCTAATCTATATCTGGGTAGTATATGCTATCCTAATTTATATCTGGGTAGCATAGGCTATCCTA
ATCTATATCTGGGTAGCATATGCTATCCTAATCTATATCTGGGTAGTATATGCTATCCTAATCTGTATCC
GGGTAGCATATGCTATCCTCATGATAAGCTGTCAAACATGAGAATTTTCTTGAAGACGAAAGGGCCTCGT
GATACGCCTATTTTTATAGGTTAATGTCATGATAATAATGGTTTCTTAGACGTCAGGTGGCACTTTTCGG
GGAAATGTGCGCGGAACCCCTATTTGTTTATTTTTCTAAATACATTCAAATATGTATCCGCTCATGAGAC
AATAACCCTGATAAATGCTTCAATAATATTGAAAAAGGAAGAGTATGAGTATTCAACATTTCCGTGTCGC
CCTTATTCCCTTTTTTGCGGCATTTTGCCTTCCTGTTTTTGCTCACCCAGAAACGCTGGTGAAAGTAAAA
GATGCTGAAGATCAGTTGGGTGCACGAGTGGGTTACATCGAACTGGATCTCAACAGCGGTAAGATCCTTG
AGAGTTTTCGCCCCGAAGAACGTTTTCCAATGATGAGCACTTTTAAAGTTCTGCTATGTGGCGCGGTATT
ATCCCGTGTTGACGCCGGGCAAGAGCAACTCGGTCGCCGCATACACTATTCTCAGAATGACTTGGTTGAG
TACTCACCAGTCACAGAAAAGCATCTTACGGATGGCATGACAGTAAGAGAATTATGCAGTGCTGCCATAA
CCATGAGTGATAACACTGCGGCCAACTTACTTCTGACAACGATCGGAGGACCGAAGGAGCTAACCGCTTT
TTTGCACAACATGGGGGATCATGTAACTCGCCTTGATCGTTGGGAACCGGAGCTGAATGAAGCCATACCA
AACGACGAGCGTGACACCACGATGCCTGCAGCAATGGCAACAACGTTGCGCAAACTATTAACTGGCGAAC
TACTTACTCTAGCTTCCCGGCAACAATTAATAGACTGGATGGAGGCGGATAAAGTTGCAGGACCACTTCT
GCGCTCGGCCCTTCCGGCTGGCTGGTTTATTGCTGATAAATCTGGAGCCGGTGAGCGTGGGTCTCGCGGT
ATCATTGCAGCACTGGGGCCAGATGGTAAGCCCTCCCGTATCGTAGTTATCTACACGACGGGGAGTCAGG
CAACTATGGATGAACGAAATAGACAGATCGCTGAGATAGGTGCCTCACTGATTAAGCATTGGTAACTGTC
AGACCAAGTTTACTCATATATACTTTAGATTGATTTAAAACTTCATTTTTAATTTAAAAGGATCTAGGTG
AAGATCCTTTTTGATAATCTCATGACCAAAATCCCTTAACGTGAGTTTTCGTTCCACTGAGCGTCAGACC
CCGTAGAAAAGATCAAAGGATCTTCTTGAGATCCTTTTTTTCTGCGCGTAATCTGCTGCTTGCAAACAAA
AAAACCACCGCTACCAGCGGTGGTTTGTTTGCCGGATCAAGAGCTACCAACTCTTTTTCCGAAGGTAACT
GGCTTCAGCAGAGCGCAGATACCAAATACTGTTCTTCTAGTGTAGCCGTAGTTAGGCCACCACTTCAAGA
ACTCTGTAGCACCGCCTACATACCTCGCTCTGCTAATCCTGTTACCAGTGGCTGCTGCCAGTGGCGATAA
GTCGTGTCTTACCGGGTTGGACTCAAGACGATAGTTACCGGATAAGGCGCAGCGGTCGGGCTGAACGGGG
GGTTCGTGCACACAGCCCAGCTTGGAGCGAACGACCTACACCGAACTGAGATACCTACAGCGTGAGCTAT
GAGAAAGCGCCACGCTTCCCGAAGGGAGAAAGGCGGACAGGTATCCGGTAAGCGGCAGGGTCGGAACAGG
AGAGCGCACGAGGGAGCTTCCAGGGGGAAACGCCTGGTATCTTTATAGTCCTGTCGGGTTTCGCCACCTC
TGACTTGAGCGTCGATTTTTGTGATGCTCGTCAGGGGGGCGGAGCCTATGGAAAAACGCCAGCAACGCGG
CCTTTTTACGGTTCCTGGCCTTTTGCTGGCCTTTTGCTCACATGTTCTTTCCTGCGTTATCCCCTGATTC
TGTGGATAACCGTATTACCGCCTTTGAGTGAGCTGATACCGCTCGCCGCAGCCGAACGACCGAGCGCAGC
GAGTCAGTGAGCGAGGAAGCGGAAGAGCGCCCAATACGCAAACCGCCTCTCCCCGCGCGTTGGCCGATTC
ATTAATGCAGCTGGCACGACAGGTTTCCCGACTGGAAAGCGGGCAGTGAGCGCAACGCAATTAATGTGAG
TTAGCTCACTCATTAGGCACCCCAGGCTTTACACTTTATGCTTCCGGCTCGTATGTTGTGTGGAATTGTG
AGCGGATAACAATTTCACACAGGAAACAGCTATGACCATGATTACGCCAAGCTCTAGCTAGAGGTCGACC
AATTCTCATGTTTGACAGCTTATCATCGCAGATCCGGGCAACGTTGTTGCCATTGCTGCAGGCGCAGAAC
TGGTAGGTATGGAAGATCTATACATTGAATCAATATTGGCAATTAGCCATATTAGTCATTGGTTATATAG
CATAAATCAATATTGGCTATTGGCCATTGCATACGTTGTATCTATATCATAATATGTACATTTATATTGG
CTCATGTCCAATATGACCGCCATGTTGACATTGATTATTGACTAGTTATTAATAGTAATCAATTACGGGG
TCATTAGTTCATAGCCCATATATGGAGTTCCGCGTTACATAACTTACGGTAAATGGCCCGCCTGGCTGAC
CGCCCAACGACCCCCGCCCATTGACGTCAATAATGACGTATGTTCCCATAGTAACGCCAATAGGGACTTT
CCATTGACGTCAATGGGTGGAGTATTTACGGTAAACTGCCCACTTGGCAGTACATCAAGTGTATCATATG
CCAAGTCCGCCCCCTATTGACGTCAATGACGGTAAATGGCCCGCCTGGCATTATGCCCAGTACATGACCT
TACGGGACTTTCCTACTTGGCAGTACATCTACGTATTAGTCATCGCTATTACCATGGTGATGCGGTTTTG
GCAGTACACCAATGGGCGTGGATAGCGGTTTGACTCACGGGGATTTCCAAGTCTCCACCCCATTGACGTC
AATGGGAGTTTGTTTTGGCACCAAAATCAACGGGACTTTCCAAAATGTCGTAATAACCCCGCCCCGTTGA
CGCAAATGGGCGGTAGGCGTGTACGGTGGGAGGTCTATATAAGCAGAGCTCGTTTAGTGAACCGTCAGAT
CCTCACTCTCTTCCGCATCGCTGTCTGCGAGGGCCAGCTGTTGGGCTCGCGGTTGAGGACAAACTCTTCG
CGGTCTTTCCAGTACTCTTGGATCGGAAACCCGTCGGCCTCCGAACGGTACTCCGCCACCGAGGGACCTG
AGCGAGTCCGCATCGACCGGATCGGAAAACCTCTCGAGAAAGGCGTCTAACCAGTCACAGTCGCAAGGTA
GGCTGAGCACCGTGGCGGGCGGCAGCGGGTGGCGGTCGGGGTTGTTTCTGGCGGAGGTGCTGCTGATGAT
GTAATTAAAGTAGGCGGTCTTGAGACGGCGGATGGTCGAGGTGAGGTGTGGCAGGCTTGAGATCCAGCTG
TTGGGGTGAGTACTCCCTCTCAAAAGCGGGCATTACTTCTGCGCTAAGATTGTCAGTTTCCAAAAACGAG
GAGGATTTGATATTCACCTGGCCCGATCTGGCCATACACTTGAGTGACAATGACATCCACTTTGCCTTTC
TCTCCACAGGTGTCCACTCCCAGGTCCAAGTTTAAACTGCGGCCGCCACCATGGCTCCTAGATGGGCCCA
GGGCGCCACAATGTGGCTGGGCGTGCTGCTGACCCTGCTGCTGTGCAGCAGCCTGGAAGGCCAGGAAAAC
AGCTTCACCATCAACAGCGTGGACATGAAGTCCCTGCCCGACTGGACCGTGCAGAACGGCAAGAACCTGA
CCCTGCAGTGCTTCGCCGACGTGTCCACCACCTCCCACGTGAAGCCCCAGCACCAGATGCTGTTCTACAA
GGACGACGTGCTGTTTTACAACATCAGCAGCATGAAGTCCACCGAGAGCTACTTCATCCCCGAAGTGCGG
ATCTACGACAGCGGCACCTACAAGTGCACCGTGATCGTGAACAACAAAGAGAAAACCACCGCCGAGTACC
AGCTGCTGGTCGAGGGCGTGCCTAGCCCCAGAGTGACCCTGGACAAGAAAGAGGCCATCCAGGGCGGCAT
CGTGCGCGTGAACTGCAGCGTGCCCGAGGAAAAGGCCCCCATCCACTTCACCATCGAGAAGCTGGAACTG
AACGAGAAGATGGTCAAGCTGAAGCGGGAGAAGAACAGCCGGGACCAGAACTTCGTGATCCTGGAATTCC
CCGTGGAGGAACAGGACCGGGTGCTGTCCTTCAGATGCCAGGCCCGGATCATCAGCGGCATCCACATGCA
GACCAGCGAGAGCACCAAGAGCGAGCTGGTCACCGTGACCGAGAGCTTCAGCACCCCCAAGTTCCACATC
AGCCCCACCGGCATGATCATGGAAGGCGCCCAGCTGCACATCAAGTGCACCATCCAGGTCACCCACCTGG
CCCAGGAATTCCCTGAGATCATCATCCAGAAAGACAAGGCCATCGTGGCCCACAACCGGCACGGCAACAA
GGCCGTGTACAGCGTGATGGCCATGGTGGAGCACTCCGGCAACTACACATGCAAGGTGGAGAGCAGCCGG
ATCAGCAAGGTGTCCAGCATCGTGGTCAACATCACCGAGCTGTTCAGCAAGCCCGAGCTGGAAAGCAGCT
TTACCCACCTGGATCAGGGCGAGCGGCTGAACCTGAGCTGTAGCATCCCTGGCGCCCCTCCCGCCAACTT
CACCATTCAGAAAGAGGACACCATCGTCAGCCAGACCCAGGACTTCACCAAGATCGCCAGCAAGTCCGAC
TCCGGCACATACATCTGCACCGCCGGCATCGACAAGGTGGTCAAGAAAAGCAACACCGTGCAGATCGTCG
TGTGCGAGATGCTGTCCCAGCCCCGGATCAGCTACGACGCCCAGTTCGAAGTGATCAAGGGCCAGACCAT
CGAAGTGCGCTGCGAGAGTATCTCTGGCACCCTGCCCATCAGCTATCAGCTGCTGAAAACCAGCAAGGTG
CTGGAAAACAGCACCAAGAACAGCAACGACCCCGCCGTGTTCAAGGACAACCCCACCGAGGACGTGGAGT
ACCAGTGCGTGGCCGACAACTGCCACAGCCACGCCAAGATGCTGTCTGAGGTGCTGAGAGTGAAAGTGAT
CGCCCCCGTGGACGAGGTCCAGATCAGCATCCTCTCTTCCAAGGTGGTGGAGAGCGGCGAGGACATCGTG
CTGCAGTGCGCCGTGAATGAGGGCAGCGGCCCCATCACATACAAGTTCTACCGGGAGAAAGAGGGCAAGC
CCTTCTACCAGATGACCAGCAACGCCACCCAGGCCTTTTGGACCAAGCAGAAGGCCAGCAAAGAGCAGGA
AGGCGAGTACTACTGCACCGCCTTCAACAGAGCCAACCACGCCAGCTCCGTGCCCAGATCCAAGATCCTG
ACAGTGCGCGTGATTCTGGCCCCCTGGAAGAAGGGCGCGCC
Features (pLannotate 1.2.2; 19 found; start..end, strand, type, name):
    713..768     +  polyA_signal   β-globin poly(A) signal: rabbit β-globin polyadenylation signal (Gil and Proudfoot, 1987)
   1282..2963    -  rep_origin     oriP (fragment): Epstein-Barr virus oriP replication origin (Yates et al., 2000)
   3090..3194    +  promoter       AmpR promoter: bla
   3195..4055    +  CDS            AmpR: β-lactamase; bla; confers resistance to ampicillin, carbenicillin, and related antibiotics
   4226..4814    +  rep_origin     ori: high-copy-number ColE1/pMB1/pBR322/pUC origin of replication
   4997..5089    +  CDS            lacI (fragment): lac repressor; lacI; The lac repressor binds to the lac operator to inhibit transcription in E. coli. This inhibition can be relieved by adding lactose or isopropyl-β-D-thiogalactopyranoside (IPTG).
   5102..5123    +  protein_bind   CAP binding site: CAP binding activates transcription in the presence of cAMP. E. coli catabolite activator protein
   5138..5168    +  promoter       lac promoter: promoter for the E. coli lac operon
   5176..5192    +  protein_bind   lac operator: The lac repressor binds to the lac operator to inhibit transcription in E. coli. This inhibition can be relieved by adding lactose or isopropyl-β-D-thiogalactopyranoside (IPTG). lac repressor encoded by lacI
   5262..5278    +  promoter       tet promoter (fragment): E. coli promoter for tetracycline efflux protein gene
   5288..5313    -  CDS            bla(M) (fragment): β-lactamase lacking the signal sequence; bla(M); allows cytosolic expression of β-lactamase
   5487..5866    +  enhancer       CMV enhancer: human cytomegalovirus immediate early enhancer
   5868..6067    +  promoter       CMV promoter: human cytomegalovirus (CMV) immediate early promoter
   6135..6173    +  misc_feature   Ad SA (fragment): adenovirus major late transcript splice acceptor (Friedrich and Soriano, 1991)
   6206..6415    -  CDS            PTP (fragment): TERM_ADE02 - Experimental evidence at protein level: Swiss-Prot protein existence level 1. Protein covalently bound to the viral DNA that acts as a primer for viral genomic replication by DNA strand displacement. Assembles on the viral origin of replication in an initiation complex with viral polymerase, DBP, host NFIA and host POU2F1/OCT1. During initiation, the polymerase covalently couples the first dCTP with Ser- 580 of pTP. The terminal protein stimulates the template activity over 20 fold compared to protein-free templates. Neo-synthesized viral genomes are linked to two preterminal prot
   6446..6535    +  intron         chimeric intron (fragment): chimera between introns from adenovirus and immunoglobulin heavy chain genes
   6554..6600    +  CDS            IgH signal sequence (fragment): signal sequence from the mouse immunoglobulin heavy chain variable region
   6631..8436    +  CDS            PECAM1 (fragment): PECA1_HUMAN - Experimental evidence at protein level: Swiss-Prot protein existence level 1. [Isoform Delta15]: Does not protect against apoptosis. From Homo sapiens (Human).
   8434..553     +  CDS            Cd4 (fragment) (across the origin): CD4_RAT - Experimental evidence at protein level: Swiss-Prot protein existence level 1. Integral membrane glycoprotein that plays an essential role in the immune response and serves multiple functions in responses against both external and internal offenses. In T-cells, functions primarily as a coreceptor for MHC class II molecule:peptide complex. The antigens presented by class II peptides are derived from extracellular proteins while class I peptides are derived from cytosolic proteins. Interacts simultaneously with the T-cell receptor (TCR) and the MHC class II presented by antigen presenti
