[The description below was written by a language model from this plasmid's Addgene catalogue record and pLannotate feature annotations shown in this document.]
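Description:
PECAM1-bio-His is a mammalian expression plasmid built on the pTT3 backbone and designed to produce the entire extracellular region of human PECAM1 (CD31) as a soluble, secreted recombinant protein. It is maintained in E. coli through a high-copy ColE1/pUC-type origin with ampicillin selection (AmpR). The backbone also carries a fragment of the Epstein-Barr virus oriP, an element that supports episomal maintenance in cells expressing EBNA1. This makes pTT-type vectors well suited to high-yield transient transfection. Residual lac regulatory sequences are annotated in the bacterial portion and appear to be backbone remnants.

Expression is driven by the CMV enhancer and promoter. These are followed by adenovirus-derived leader and splice elements and a chimeric intron fragment, which typically improve transcript processing and yield, and the transcript ends at a rabbit β-globin polyadenylation signal. The chemically synthesised PECAM1 ectodomain (about 1.8 kb) sits between retained NotI and AscI sites. It is fused in frame at its C terminus to backbone-encoded rat CD4 domains 3 and 4, a peptide substrate for enzymatic biotinylation, a linker and a His tag. The feature table annotates the PECAM1 and Cd4 coding segments, the latter spanning the sequence origin, but does not call out the short biotinylation and His sequences separately. A short match to an immunoglobulin heavy-chain signal sequence lies upstream of the insert, though the record does not say which signal peptide directs secretion.

The His tag permits affinity purification, the biotin acceptor allows oriented capture on streptavidin surfaces, and the CD4 domains provide a common antibody epitope. The associated study used such proteins on a human platelet receptor protein microarray to screen for extracellular receptor–ligand interactions.
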