Addgene plasmid #51624: PECAM1-bio-His
Purpose: Expresses full-length Platelet endothelial cell adhesion molecule precursor ectodomain in mammalian cells. C-terminal rat Cd4d3+4 tag, biotinylation sequence and His tag.
Depositing lab: Gavin Wright. Depositing organization: Wellcome Sanger Institute. Publication: A human platelet receptor protein microarray identifies FcepsilonR1alpha as an activating PEAR1 ligand. Sun Y, Vandenbriele C, Kauskot A, Verhamme P, Hoylaerts MF, Wright GJ. Mol Cell Proteomics. 2015 Feb 23. pii: mcp.M114.046946. 10.1074/mcp.M114.046946 PubMed 25713122.
Backbone
  Vector backbone: pTT3
  Backbone manufacturer: Yves Durocher, NRC
  Backbone size w/o insert (bp): 6618
  Total vector size (bp): 8441
  Modifications to backbone: Rat CD4 d3+4, enzymatic biotinylation sequence, linker and His tag (CD4d3+4-BioLHis).
  Vector type: Mammalian Expression
Growth in bacteria
  Bacterial resistance: Ampicillin, 100 μg/mL
  Growth temperature: 37°C
  Growth strain: Top10
  Copy number: High Copy
Gene/Insert
  Gene/Insert name: PECAM1 (alt name: Platelet endothelial cell adhesion molecule precursor)
  Species: H. sapiens (human)
  Insert size (bp): 1823
  Entrez Gene: PECAM1 (a.k.a. CD31, CD31/EndoCAM, GPIIA', PECA1, PECAM-1, endoCAM)
  Promoter: CMV
  Tag / fusion protein: rat CD4 d3+4 (C terminal on backbone); enzymatic biotinylation sequence (C terminal on backbone); His tag (C terminal on backbone)
  Cloning method: Restriction Enzyme; 5′ cloning site NotI (not destroyed); 3′ cloning site AscI (not destroyed)
  Sequencing primers: 5′ CMV-fwd
Resource information
  A portion of this plasmid was derived from a plasmid made by: Insert was chemically synthesised.
Terms and licenses: Academic/Nonprofit Terms; Industry Terms: Not Available to Industry
Depositor comments: Article ref 2
How to cite: PECAM1-bio-His was a gift from Gavin Wright (Addgene plasmid # 51624 ; http://n2t.net/addgene:51624 ; RRID:Addgene_51624)
