>Addgene plasmid #51624 | PECAM1-bio-His | addgene partial sequence | sequence record 94476 | pMT2-F 5'-TTGCCTTTCTCTCCACAGGT-3'
CTGCGGCCGCCACCATGGCTCCTAGATGGGCCCAGGGCGCCACAATGTGGCTGGGCGTGCTGCTGACCCT
GCTGCTGTGCAGCAGCCTGGAAGGCCAGGAAAACAGCTTCACCATCAACAGCGTGGACATGAAGTCCCTG
CCCGACTGGACCGTGCAGAACGGCAAGAACCTGACCCTGCAGTGCTTCGCCGACGTGTCCACCACCTCCC
ACGTGAAGCCCCAGCACCAGATGCTGTTCTACAAGGACGACGTGCTGTTTTACAACATCAGCAGCATGAA
GTCCACCGAGAGCTACTTCATCCCCGAAGTGCGGATCTACGACAGCGGCACCTACAAGTGCACCGTGATC
GTGAACAACAAAGAGAAAACCACCGCCGAGTACCAGCTGCTGGTCGAGGGCGTGCCTAGCCCCAGAGTGA
CCCTGGACAAGAAAGAGGCCATCCAGGGCGGCATCGTGCGCGTGAACTGCAGCGTGCCCGAGGAAAAGGC
CCCCATCCACTTCACCATCGAGAAGCTGGAACTGAACGAGAAGATGGTCAAGCTGAAGCGGGAGAAGAAC
AGCCGGGACCAGAACTTCGTGATCCTGGAATTCCCCGTGGAGGAACAGGACCGGGTGCTGTCCTTCAGAT
GCCAGGCCCGGATCATCAGCGGCATCCACATGCAGACCAGCGAGAGCACCAAGAGCGAGCTGGTCACCGT
GACCGAGAGCTTCAGCACCCCCAAGTTCCACATCAGCCCCACCGGCATGATCATGGAAGGCGCCCAGCTG
CACATCAAGTGCACCATCCAGGTCACCCACCTGGCCCAGGAATTCCCTGAGATCATCATCCAG
