>Addgene plasmid #51624 | PECAM1-bio-His | addgene partial sequence | sequence record 94713 | rb_glob_PA_term-R 5'-CCCATATGTCCTTCCGAGTG-3'
AATAAATTTCCTTTATTAGCCAGAGGTCGAGGTCGGGGGATCCTTAATTAATCACGTGTCTAGACTCAAT
GGTGGTGATGGTGGTGGGGGCCCAGAGGGGCCAGAGGAGGCAGGTTCCTGTCCCTGTGGTTCCACAGCAT
CTTCTGGGCGTCCAGGATGTGGTGCAGGCTGCCGGAATTCAACCCTTTGGATAAAACCTGGATCTTGGAG
TCCATCTTGACCTCTTCACCTTCACTCAGTAGACATTGCCACACCCCTGCTTCAGGGGCCTGCACTTGAA
TCACTTTCTCCTGCCTGGAGACCCTGGCCTCCTGATTCTCCTGCTTCAAGATCAGTCTCATCTTGGGTGA
GGTGGGTCCCATCACCTCACAGGTCAAAGTGTTGCTGTCGGGCTGAGTCACTTTCATCACCACCAGGTTC
ACTTCCTGATACAGTATCCCTCTGTCCAGAGTCAGGGTCAGGTTGCCAGAACCAGCAAACTGAAGGGAGA
CCTGGGGTATCTGAAGGGTGAGTGGGAGCGTTTCGGACAGCTGGAACTTGGGGTTGCTAGTAGACTTCTG
CACAGACACCTTTTGGTTCTTTAGGGAGAAGGTGATCCAGGACTGGGAAGAAGGAGCCTTCTCTGCCTTC
CATCTCAACTCTCCCTGCAGGCTTTCCTCTCCAAGGTTGAGTGGGAAGGAGAACTCCGCTGACTCCCCCT
CACTCTTATAGGCCGTGATGGAGGTCGACGGCGCGCCCTTCTTCCAGGGGGCCAGAATCACGCGCACTGT
CAGGATCTTGGATCTGGGCACGGAGCTGGCGTGGTTGGCTCTGTTGAA
